>Addgene plasmid #195964 | pME minprom KalTa4 | addgene full sequence | sequence record 385844 | Addgene NGS Result
GTAAAACGACGGCCAGTCTTAAGCTCGGGCCCCAAATAATGATTTTATTTTGACTGATAGTGACCTGTTC
GTTGCAACAAATTGATGAGCAATGCTTTTTTATAATGCCAACTTTGTACAAAAAAGCAGGCTCCGCGGCC
GCCCATGGCCAATCTGCTCAGAGAGGACAGAGTGGGCAGGAGCCAGCATTGGGTATATAAAGCTGAGCAG
GGTCAGTTGCTTCTTACGTTTGCTTCTGAGTCTGTTGTGTTGACTTGCAACCTCAGAAACAGACATCCCA
TGGGCGGCCGCCCCCTTCACCATGAAACTGCTCTCATCCATCGAGCAAGCCTGCGACATTTGTCGGCTTA
AGAAGCTGAAATGCTCCAAGGAAAAGCCGAAATGTGCCAAATGCCTGAAGAACAATTGGGAATGTCGTTA
CTCTCCCAAAACCAAGCGAAGTCCACTCACAAGGGCTCATCTGACCGAAGTGGAGAGCAGGCTAGAGAGA
CTGGAACAACTCTTTTTGCTCATCTTCCCTAGAGAGGACCTTGACATGATCCTCAAGATGGATTCTCTCC
AGGATATTAAAGCCCTTTTGACTGGCTTATTCGTCCAGGACAATGTGAACAAAGACGCTGTGACAGACCG
ATTGGCAAGTGTCGAGACCGATATGCCTCTGACACTGAGACAGCACAGAATCAGCGCTACTTCCTCAAGC
GAAGAGTCTTCTAACAAGGGACAGAGACAGCTGACTGTTTCGAGCAGGTCGACCCCGTCCCCGGCCGACG
CCCTGGACGACGGCGACCTGGACATGCTGCCTGCTGATGCTCTCGATGATTTCGATCTGGATATGCTCCC
GGCCGACGCCCTGGACGACTACGACCTGGACATCCTCCCGGGTAACTAAAAGGGTGGGCGCGCCGACCCA
GCTTTCTTGTACAAAGTTGGCATTATAAGAAAGCATTGCTTATCAATTTGTTGCAACGAACAGGTCACTA
TCAGTCAAAATAAAATCATTATTTGCCATCCAGCTGATATCCCCTATAGTGAGTCGTATTACATGGTCAT
AGCTGTTTCCTGGCAGCTCTGGCCCGTGTCTCAAAATCTCTGATGTTACATTGCACAAGATAAAAATATA
TCATCATGAACAATAAAACTGTCTGCTTACATAAACAGTAATACAAGGGGTGTTATGAGCCATATTCAAC
GGGAAACGTCGAGGCCGCGATTAAATTCCAACATGGATGCTGATTTATATGGGTATAAATGGGCTCGCGA
TAATGTCGGGCAATCAGGTGCGACAATCTATCGCTTGTATGGGAAGCCCGATGCGCCAGAGTTGTTTCTG
AAACATGGCAAAGGTAGCGTTGCCAATGATGTTACAGATGAGATGGTCAGACTAAACTGGCTGACGGAAT
TTATGCCTCTTCCGACCATCAAGCATTTTATCCGTACTCCTGATGATGCATGGTTACTCACCACTGCGAT
CCCCGGAAAAACAGCATTCCAGGTATTAGAAGAATATCCTGATTCAGGTGAAAATATTGTTGATGCGCTG
GCAGTGTTCCTGCGCCGGTTGCATTCGATTCCTGTTTGTAATTGTCCTTTTAACAGCGATCGCGTATTTC
GTCTCGCTCAGGCGCAATCACGAATGAATAACGGTTTGGTTGATGCGAGTGATTTTGATGACGAGCGTAA
TGGCTGGCCTGTTGAACAAGTCTGGAAAGAAATGCATAAACTTTTGCCATTCTCACCGGATTCAGTCGTC
ACTCATGGTGATTTCTCACTTGATAACCTTATTTTTGACGAGGGGAAATTAATAGGTTGTATTGATGTTG
GACGAGTCGGAATCGCAGACCGATACCAGGATCTTGCCATCCTATGGAACTGCCTCGGTGAGTTTTCTCC
TTCATTACAGAAACGGCTTTTTCAAAAATATGGTATTGATAATCCTGATATGAATAAATTGCAGTTTCAT
TTGATGCTCGATGAGTTTTTCTAATCAGAATTGGTTAATTGGTTGTAACACTGGCAGAGCATTACGCTGA
CTTGACGGGACGGCGCAAGCTCATGACCAAAATCCCTTAACGTGAGTTACGCGTCGTTCCACTGAGCGTC
AGACCCCGTAGAAAAGATCAAAGGATCTTCTTGAGATCCTTTTTTTCTGCGCGTAATCTGCTGCTTGCAA
ACAAAAAAACCACCGCTACCAGCGGTGGTTTGTTTGCCGGATCAAGAGCTACCAACTCTTTTTCCGAAGG
TAACTGGCTTCAGCAGAGCGCAGATACCAAATACTGTTCTTCTAGTGTAGCCGTAGTTAGGCCACCACTT
CAAGAACTCTGTAGCACCGCCTACATACCTCGCTCTGCTAATCCTGTTACCAGTGGCTGCTGCCAGTGGC
GATAAGTCGTGTCTTACCGGGTTGGACTCAAGACGATAGTTACCGGATAAGGCGCAGCGGTCGGGCTGAA
CGGGGGGTTCGTGCACACAGCCCAGCTTGGAGCGAACGACCTACACCGAACTGAGATACCTACAGCGTGA
GCTATGAGAAAGCGCCACGCTTCCCGAAGGGAGAAAGGCGGACAGGTATCCGGTAAGCGGCAGGGTCGGA
ACAGGAGAGCGCACGAGGGAGCTTCCAGGGGGAAACGCCTGGTATCTTTATAGTCCTGTCGGGTTTCGCC
ACCTCTGACTTGAGCGTCGATTTTTGTGATGCTCGTCAGGGGGGCGGAGCCTATGGAAAAACGCCAGCAA
CGCGGCCTTTTTACGGTTCCTGGCCTTTTGCTGGCCTTTTGCTCACATGTTCTTTCCTGCGTTATCCCCT
GATTCTGTGGATAACCGTATTACCGCCTTTGAGTGAGCTGATACCGCTCGCCGCAGCCGAACGACCGAGC
GCAGCGAGTCAGTGAGCGAGGAAGCGGAAGAGCGCCCAATACGCAAACCGCCTCTCCCCGCGCGTTGGCC
GATTCATTAATGCAGCTGGCACGACAGGTTTCCCGACTGGAAAGCGGGCAGTGAGCGCAACGCAATTAAT
ACGCGTACCGCTAGCCAGGAAGAGTTTGTAGAAACGCAAAAAGGCCATCCGTCAGGATGGCCTTCTGCTT
AGTTTGATGCCTGGCAGTTTATGGCGGGCGTCCTGCCCGCCACCCTCCGGGCCGTTGCTTCACAACGTTC
AAATCCGCTCCCGGCGGATTTGTCCTACTCAGGAGAGCGTTCACCGACAAACAACAGATAAAACGAAAGG
CCCAGTCTTCCGACTGAGCCTTTCGTTTTATTTGATGCCTGGCAGTTCCCTACTCTCGCGTTAACGCTAG
CATGGATGTTTTCCCAGTCACGACGTT
Features (pLannotate 1.2.2; 10 found; start..end, strand, type, name):
     33..132     +  protein_bind   attL1: mutant version of attL; recombination site for the Gateway® LR reaction LR Clonase™
    302..742     +  CDS            GAL4 (fragment): GAL4_YEAST - Experimental evidence at protein level: Swiss-Prot protein existence level 1. This protein is a positive regulator for the gene expression of the galactose-induced genes such as GAL1, GAL2, GAL7, GAL10, and MEL1 which code for the enzymes used to convert galactose to glucose. It recognizes a 17 base pair sequence in (5'-CGGRNNRCYNYNCNCCG-3') the upstream activating sequence (UAS-G) of these genes. From Saccharomyces cerevisiae (strain ATCC 204508 / S288c) (Baker's yeast).
    906..1005    -  protein_bind   attL2: mutant version of attL; recombination site for the Gateway® LR reaction LR Clonase™
   1023..1041    -  promoter       T7 promoter: promoter for bacteriophage T7 RNA polymerase
   1175..1984    +  CDS            KanR: aminoglycoside phosphotransferase; aph(3')-Ia; confers resistance to kanamycin in bacteria or G418 (Geneticin®) in eukaryotes
   2131..2719    +  rep_origin     ori: high-copy-number ColE1/pMB1/pBR322/pUC origin of replication
   2902..2994    +  CDS            lacI (fragment): lac repressor; lacI; The lac repressor binds to the lac operator to inhibit transcription in E. coli. This inhibition can be relieved by adding lactose or isopropyl-β-D-thiogalactopyranoside (IPTG).
   3049..3076    -  terminator     rrnB T2 terminator: transcription terminator T2 from the E. coli rrnB gene
   3208..3251    +  terminator     rrnB T1 terminator: Escherichia coli rrnB; transcription terminator T1 from the E. coli rrnB gene
   3298..17      -  CDS            lacZα (fragment) (across the origin): LacZα fragment of β-galactosidase; lacZ fragment
