[The description below was written by a language model from this plasmid's Addgene catalogue record and pLannotate feature annotations shown in this document.]
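Description:
pME minprom KalTa4 is a Gateway middle-entry clone built in the pENTR/D backbone by TOPO cloning, part of a plasmid toolkit assembled for transgenesis in zebrafish and other species. It is a small (about 3.3 kb) bacterial shuttle plasmid rather than an expression vector in its own right. It replicates at high copy from a ColE1/pUC-type origin and is selected with kanamycin through an aph(3')-Ia resistance gene. The backbone also carries the rrnB T1 and T2 terminators upstream of the cloning region, which insulate the insert from read-through transcription in E. coli, a T7 promoter just outside attL2, and short residual lacI and lacZα fragments with no evident functional role.

The payload lies between attL1 and attL2, the sites that recombine in an LR Clonase reaction to transfer the cassette into a destination vector, typically together with 5' and 3' entry clones in multisite assemblies. According to the record, the insert is the mouse beta-globin minimal promoter followed by KalTA4, a Gal4 variant. The automated annotation detects only a fragment of yeast GAL4, consistent with the Gal4 DNA-binding portion of such an engineered activator. The minimal promoter and the remaining part of the KalTA4 coding region are not annotated separately, although there is unannotated space on both sides of the GAL4 fragment. A minimal promoter has little activity alone, so placing an enhancer or candidate regulatory element upstream in the final assembly should yield tissue-specific driver transgenes, whose Gal4-derived activator then switches on UAS-linked reporters or effectors. The record gives the purpose only as a Gateway pME Gal4 variant.
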