Addgene plasmid #195964: pME minprom KalTa4
Purpose: Gateway pME Gal4 variant
Depositing lab: Alexa Burger & Christian Mosimann. Depositing organization: University of Colorado Denver and Anschutz Medical Campus. Publication: Next-generation plasmids for transgenesis in zebrafish and beyond. Kemmler CL, Moran HR, Murray BF, Scoresby A, Klem JR, Eckert RL, Lepovsky E, Bertho S, Nieuwenhuize S, Burger S, D'Agati G, Betz C, Puller AC, Felker A, Ditrychova K, Botschi S, Affolter M, Rohner N, Lovely CB, Kwan KM, Burger A, Mosimann C. Development. 2023 Mar 28:dev.201531. doi: 10.1242/dev.201531. PubMed 36975217.
Backbone
  Vector backbone: pENTR/D
  Vector type: Other
Growth in bacteria
  Bacterial resistance: Kanamycin, 50 μg/mL
  Growth temperature: 37°C
  Growth strain: DH5alpha
  Copy number: High Copy
Gene/Insert
  Gene/Insert name: mouse beta-globin minimal promoter KalTA4 (Gal4)
  Species: Other
  Cloning method: TOPO Cloning
Terms and licenses: Academic/Nonprofit Terms; Industry Terms: Not Available to Industry
Depositor comments: Please visit https://www.biorxiv.org/content/10.1101/2022.12.13.520107v1.article-info for bioRxiv preprint.
How to cite: pME minprom KalTa4 was a gift from Alexa Burger & Christian Mosimann (Addgene plasmid # 195964 ; http://n2t.net/addgene:195964 ; RRID:Addgene_195964)
